>Addgene plasmid #138040 | MYMH 51 | addgene full sequence | sequence record 274865 | Addgene NGS Result
TTGGACTCCTGTTGATAGATCCAGTAATGACCTCAGAACTCCATCTGGATTTGTTCAGAACGCTCGGTTG
CCGCCGGGCGTTTTTTATTGGTGAGAATCCAGGGGTCCCCAATAATTACGATTTAAATTGGCGAAAATGA
GACGTTGATCGGCACGTAAGAGGTTCCAACTTTCACCATAATGAAATAAGATCACTACCGGGCGTATTTT
TTGAGTTATCGAGATTTTCAGGAGCTAAGGAAGCTAAAATGGAGAAAAAAATCACTGGATATACCACCGT
TGATATATCCCAATGGCATCGTAAAGAACATTTTGAGGCATTTCAGTCAGTTGCTCAATGTACCTATAAC
CAGACCGTTCAGCTGGATATTACGGCCTTTTTAAAGACCGTAAAGAAAAATAAGCACAAGTTTTATCCGG
CCTTTATTCACATTCTTGCCCGCCTGATGAATGCTCATCCGGAATTTCGTATGGCAATGAAAGACGGTGA
GCTGGTGATATGGGATAGTGTTCACCCTTGTTACACCGTTTTCCATGAGCAAACTGAAACGTTTTCATCG
CTCTGGAGTGAATACCACGACGATTTCCGGCAGTTTCTACACATATATTCGCAAGATGTGGCGTGTTACG
GTGAAAACCTGGCCTATTTCCCTAAAGGGTTTATTGAGAATATGTTTTTCGTCTCAGCCAATCCCTGGGT
GAGTTTCACCAGTTTTGATTTAAACGTGGCCAATATGGACAACTTCTTCGCCCCCGTTTTCACCATGGGC
AAATATTATACGCAAGGCGACAAGGTGCTGATGCCGCTGGCGATTCAGGTTCATCATGCCGTTTGTGATG
GCTTCCATGTCGGCAGAATGCTTAATGAATTACAACAGTACTGCGATGAGTGGCAGGGCGGGGCGTAATT
TGACTTTTGTCCTTTTCCGCTGCATAACCCTGCTTCGGGGTCATTATAGCGATTTTTTCGGTATATCCAT
CCTTTTTCGCACGATATACAGGATTTTGCCAAAGGGTTCGTGTAGACTTTCCTTGGTGTATCCAACGGCG
TCAGCCGGGCAGGATAGGTGAAGTAGGCCCACCCGCGAGCGGGTGTTCCTTCTTCACTGTCCCTTATTCG
CACCTGGCGGTGCTCAACGGGAATCCTGCTCTGCGAGGCTGGCCGTAGGCCGGCCCTACCGGCGCGGCAG
CGTTACCCGTGTCGGCGGCTCCAACGGCTCGCCATCGTCCAGAAAACACGGCTCATCGGGCATCGGCAGG
CGCTGCTGCCCGCGCCGTTCCCATTCCTCCGTTTCGGTCAAGGCTGGCAGGTCTGGTTCCATGCCCGGAA
TGCCGGGCTGGCTGGGCGGCTCCTCGCCGGGGCCGGTCGGTAGTTGCTGCTCGCCCGGATACAGGGTCGG
GATGCGGCGCAGGTCGCCATGCCCCAACAGCGATTCGTCCTGGTCGTCGTGATCAACCACCACGGCGGCA
CTGAACACCGACAGGCGCAACTGGTCGCGGGGCTGGCCCCACGCCACGCGGTCATTGACCACGTAGGCCG
ACACGGTGCCGGGGCCGTTGAGCTTCACGACGGAGATCCAGCGCTCGGCCACCAAGTCCTTGACTGCGTA
TTGGACCGTCCGCAAAGAACGTCCGATGAGCTTGGAAAGTGTCTTCTGGCTGACCACCACGGCGTTCTGG
TGGCCCATCTGCGCCACGAGGTGATGCAGCAGCATTGCCGCCGTGGGTTTCCTCGCAATAAGCCCGGCCC
ACGCCTCATGCGCTTTGCGTTCCGTTTGCACCCAGTGACCGGGCTTGTTCTTGGCTTGAATGCCGATTTC
TCTGGACTGCGTGGCCATGCTTATCTCCATGCGGTAGGGGTGCCGCACGGTTGCGGCACCATGCGCAATC
AGCTGCAACTTTTCGGCAGCGCGACAACAATTATGCGTTGCGTAAAAGTGGCAGTCAATTACAGATTTTC
TTTAACCTACGCAATGAGCTATTGCGGGGGGTGCCGCAATGAGCTGTTGCGTACCCCCCTTTTTTAAGTT
GTTGATTTTTAAGTCTTTCGCATTTCGCCCTATATCTAGTTCTTTGGTGCCCAAAGAAGGGCACCCCTGC
GGGGTTCCCCCACGCCTTCGGCGCGGCTCCCCCTCCGGCAAAAAGTGGCCCCTCCGGGGCTTGTTGATCG
ACTGCGCGGCCTTCGGCCTTGCCCAAGGTGGCGCTGCCCCCTTGGAACCCCCGCACTCGCCGCCGTGAGG
CTCGGGGGGCAGGCGGGCGGGCTTCGCCCTTCGACTGCCCCCACTCGCATAGGCTTGGGTCGTTCCAGGC
GCGTCAAGGCCAAGCCGCTGCGCGGTCGCTGCGCGAGCCTTGACCCGCCTTCCACTTGGTGTCCAACCGG
CAAGCGAAGCGCGCAGGCCGCAGGCCGGAGGCTTTTCCCCAGAGAAAATTAAAAAAATTGATGGGGCAAG
GCCGCAGGCCGCGCAGTTGGAGCCGGTGGGTATGTGGTCGAAGGCTGGGTAGCCGGTGGGCAATCCCTGT
GGTCAAGCTCGTGGGCAGGCGCAGCCTGTCCATCAGCTTGTCCAGCAGGGTTGTCCACGGGCCGAGCGAA
GCGAGCCAGCCGGTGGCCGCTCGCGGCCATCGTCCACATATCCACGGGCTGGCAAGGGAGCGCAGCGACC
GCGCAGGGCGAAGCCCGGAGAGCAAGCCCGTAGGGGGGGCGCGCCCAGCTGTCTAGGGCGGCGGATTTGT
CCTACTCAGGAGAGCGTTCACCGACAAACAACAGATAAAACGAAAGGCCCAGTCTTTCGACTGAGCCTTT
CGTTTTATTTGATGCCTTTAATTAAAGCGGATAACAATTTCACACAGGAGAATTCGCGGCCGCTTCTAGA
GAATTGTGAGCGGATAACAATTGACATTGTGAGCGGATAACAAGATACTGAGCACATACTAGAGAAAGAG
GACAAATACTAGATGCGTAAAGGAGAAGAACTTTTCACTGGAGTTGTCCCAATTCTTGTTGAATTAGATG
GTGATGTTAATGGGCACAAATTTTCTGTCAGTGGAGAGGGTGAAGGTGATGCAACATACGGAAAACTTAC
CCTTAAATTTATTTGCACTACTGGAAAACTACCTGTTCCATGGCCAACACTTGTCACTACTTTCGGTTAT
GGTGTTCAATGCTTTGCGAGATACCCAGATCATATGAAACAGCATGACTTTTTCAAGAGTGCCATGCCCG
AAGGTTATGTACAGGAAAGAACTATATTTTTCAAAGATGACGGGAACTACAAGACACGTGCTGAAGTCAA
GTTTGAAGGTGATACCCTTGTTAATAGAATCGAGTTAAAAGGTATTGATTTTAAAGAAGATGGAAACATT
CTTGGACACAAATTGGAATACAACTATAACTCACACAATGTATACATCATGGCAGACAAACAAAAGAATG
GAATCAAAGTTAACTTCAAAATTAGACACAACATTGAAGATGGAAGCGTTCAACTAGCAGACCATTATCA
ACAAAATACTCCAATTGGCGATGGCCCTGTCCTTTTACCAGACAACCATTACCTGTCCACACAATCTGCC
CTTTCGAAAGATCCCAACGAAAAGAGAGACCACATGGTCCTTCTTGAGTTTGTAACAGCTGCTGGGATTA
CACATGGCATGGATGAACTATACAAATAATAATACTAGAGCCAGGCATCAAATAAAACGAAAGGCTCAGT
CGAAAGACTGGGCCTTTCGTTTTATCTGTTGTTTGTCGGTGAACGCTCTCTACTAGAGTCACACTGGCTC
ACCTTCGGGTGGGCCTTTCTGCGTTTATATACTAGTAGCGGCCGCTGCAGC
Features (pLannotate 1.2.2; 14 found; start..end, strand, type, name):
      4..98      +  terminator     lambda t0 terminator: transcription terminator from phage lambda
    146..248     +  promoter       cat promoter: promoter of the E. coli cat gene encoding chloramphenicol acetyltransferase
    249..905     +  CDS            cat: CAT_ECOLX - Experimental evidence at protein level: Swiss-Prot protein existence level 1. This enzyme is an effector of chloramphenicol resistance in bacteria. From Escherichia coli. This protein is used as a marker in many commonly used cloning vectors, such as pACYC184.
   1057..1165    +  oriT           oriT: incP origin of transfer
   1176..1838    -  CDS            pBBR1 Rep: replication protein for the broad-host-range plasmid pBBR1 from Bordetella bronchiseptica
   1839..2610    -  rep_origin     pBBR1 oriV: replication origin of the broad-host-range plasmid pBBR1 from Bordetella bronchiseptica; requires the pBBR1 Rep protein for replication
   2725..2811    -  terminator     rrnB T1 terminator: Escherichia coli rrnB; transcription terminator T1 from the E. coli rrnB gene
   2850..2871    +  misc_feature   BioBrick prefix: BioBrick prefix for parts that do not start with "ATG"
   2874..2890    +  protein_bind   lac operator: The lac repressor binds to the lac operator to inhibit transcription in E. coli. This inhibition can be relieved by adding lactose or isopropyl-β-D-thiogalactopyranoside (IPTG). lac repressor encoded by lacI
   2897..2913    +  protein_bind   lac operator: The lac repressor binds to the lac operator to inhibit transcription in E. coli. This inhibition can be relieved by adding lactose or isopropyl-β-D-thiogalactopyranoside (IPTG). lac repressor encoded by lacI
   2953..3666    +  CDS            hfriFP: hfriFP is a fluorescent protein published in 2013, derived from Herbaspirillum frisingense.
   3689..3760    +  terminator     rrnB T1 terminator: transcription terminator T1 from the E. coli rrnB gene
   3776..3803    +  terminator     T7Te terminator: phage T7 early transcription terminator
   3810..3830    +  misc_feature   BioBrick suffix: universal suffix for all parts
