[The description below was written by a language model from this plasmid's Addgene catalogue record and pLannotate feature annotations shown in this document.]
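Description:
MYMH 51 is a bacterial expression plasmid built on pSEVA-331Bb, a BioBrick-compatible version of a SEVA broad-host-range vector. It comes from a synthetic biology toolkit developed for controlling gene expression in Acetobacteraceae. The 3,831 nt sequenced plasmid replicates through the pBBR1 oriV with its cognate Rep protein, a system that functions across many Gram-negative species. It also carries an incP oriT, so it can be mobilised by conjugation when transfer functions are supplied in trans. Selection is by chloramphenicol, through a cat gene driven by its own promoter. The lambda t0 and rrnB T1 terminators insulate the backbone modules from the cargo region. The catalogue entry lists the plasmid as high copy and propagated in DH5alpha.

The cargo sits between a BioBrick prefix and suffix and is a compact reporter unit for measuring translation initiation strength. Two lac operator sites lie just downstream of the prefix, which suggests a lac-regulated promoter region, but no promoter is annotated and the record does not name one. A short gap follows, where the ribosome binding site variant (designated 9GC in the insert name) would be expected, though it is not annotated as a feature either. Next comes a 714 bp fluorescent protein coding sequence, closed by tandem rrnB T1 and T7Te terminators. The automated annotation labels this reading frame hfriFP, whereas the catalogue describes the reporter as GFP; the depositor's description is probably the more reliable of the two. The depositor notes that this RBS variant gives low expression, so it sits at the weak end of a graded RBS series used to tune protein output, with fluorescence as the readout.
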