Addgene plasmid #138040: MYMH 51
Purpose: Encodes Ribosome Binding Site (RBS) variant using GFP as a reporter gene
Depositing lab: Meng How Tan. Depositing organization: Nanyang Technological University. Publication: An Expanded Synthetic Biology Toolkit for Gene Expression Control in Acetobacteraceae. Teh MY, Ooi KH, Danny Teo SX, Bin Mansoor ME, Shaun Lim WZ, Tan MH. ACS Synth Biol. 2019 Apr 19;8(4):708-723. doi: 10.1021/acssynbio.8b00168. Epub 2019 Mar 22. PubMed 30865830.
Backbone
  Vector backbone: pSEVA-331Bb
  Vector type: Bacterial Expression
Growth in bacteria
  Bacterial resistance: Chloramphenicol, 25 μg/mL
  Growth temperature: 37°C
  Growth strain: DH5alpha
  Copy number: High Copy
Gene/Insert
  Gene/Insert name: pSEVA-331Bb-9GC-GFP
  Species: Synthetic
  Mutation: AAA GAG GAC AAA
  Cloning method: Restriction Enzyme; 5′ cloning site Unknown (unknown if destroyed)
Terms and licenses: Academic/Nonprofit Terms; Industry Terms: Not Available to Industry
Depositor comments: Low expression
How to cite: MYMH 51 was a gift from Meng How Tan (Addgene plasmid # 138040 ; http://n2t.net/addgene:138040 ; RRID:Addgene_138040)
